Addgene plasmid #139881: pBEL2006
Purpose: Complementation plasmid for LetAB with 3 ring (rings 167) LetB mutant
Depositing lab: Gira Bhabha & Damian Ekiert. Depositing organization: NYU Grossman School of Medicine. Publication: LetB Structure Reveals a Tunnel for Lipid Transport across the Bacterial Envelope. Isom GL, Coudray N, MacRae MR, McManus CT, Ekiert DC, Bhabha G. Cell. 2020 Apr 30;181(3):653-664.e19. doi: 10.1016/j.cell.2020.03.030. PubMed 32359438.
Backbone
  Vector backbone: pET17b
  Vector type: Bacterial Expression
Growth in bacteria
  Bacterial resistance: Ampicillin, 100 μg/mL
  Growth temperature: 37°C
  Growth strain: DH5alpha
  Copy number: High Copy
Gene/Insert
  Gene/Insert name: LetAB
  Species: E. coli
  Mutation: LetA-LetB(delta161-634)
  Cloning method: Gibson Cloning
Terms and licenses: Academic/Nonprofit Terms; Industry Terms: Not Available to Industry
Depositor comments: Please visit https://www.biorxiv.org/content/10.1101/748145v1 for bioRxiv preprint.
How to cite: pBEL2006 was a gift from Gira Bhabha & Damian Ekiert (Addgene plasmid # 139881 ; http://n2t.net/addgene:139881 ; RRID:Addgene_139881)
