[The description below was written by a language model from this plasmid's Addgene catalogue record and pLannotate feature annotations shown in this document.]
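Description:
pBEL2006 is a bacterial expression plasmid built on the pET17b backbone and assembled by Gibson cloning, designed to complement loss of the E. coli LetAB system with an engineered, shortened version of LetB. It is maintained in E. coli under ampicillin selection through a β-lactamase gene with its own bla promoter, and replicates from a ColE1/pMB1-type origin. The catalogue lists it as high copy, although the annotated sequence also contains the pBR322-derived bom region and a rop gene, elements usually associated with copy-number restraint.

The insert sits between a T7 promoter with the efficient phage T7 gene 10 ribosome binding site and a T7 terminator. The first annotated open reading frame is yebS, the older name for LetA, a component of a transport pathway that contributes to membrane integrity. The roughly 1.2 kb stretch between the end of yebS and the terminator region carries no annotation apart from a short fragment matched to a T7 gene 10B-derived tag just upstream of the terminator. By position and by the catalogue description, this stretch should hold the truncated letB gene, but the feature table does not label it. The recorded mutation, LetB(Δ161–634), removes a large internal portion of the protein so that only three rings remain (rings 1, 6 and 7). No epitope or purification tag on the insert is stated.

The construct is intended for complementation experiments, presumably testing whether a LetB variant with fewer rings can still support LetAB function, in the context of work proposing LetB as a tunnel for lipid transport across the bacterial envelope.
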