Features (pLannotate 1.2.2; 11 found; start..end, strand, type, name):
    229..247     +  promoter       T7 promoter: promoter for bacteriophage T7 RNA polymerase
    279..301     +  RBS            RBS: efficient ribosome binding site from bacteriophage T7 gene 10 (Olins and Rangwala, 1989)
    309..1589    +  CDS            yebS: YEBS_ECOLI - Experimental evidence at protein level: Swiss-Prot protein existence level 1. Component of a transport pathway that contributes to membrane integrity. From Escherichia coli (strain K12).
   2794..2843    +  CDS            SET1 (fragment): solubility-enhancement tag derived from T7 phage gene 10B
   2851..2898    +  terminator     T7 terminator: transcription terminator for bacteriophage T7 RNA polymerase
   3029..3133    +  promoter       AmpR promoter: bla
   3134..3994    +  CDS            AmpR: β-lactamase; bla; confers resistance to ampicillin, carbenicillin, and related antibiotics
   4165..4753    +  rep_origin     ori: high-copy-number ColE1/pMB1/pBR322/pUC origin of replication
   4939..5078    -  misc_feature   bom: basis of mobility region from pBR322
   5180..5371    -  CDS            rop: Rop protein, which maintains plasmids at low copy number; rop
   5388..117     +  CDS            YPB1_ECOLX (across the origin): Protein predicted: Swiss-Prot protein existence level 4. From Escherichia coli.
>Addgene plasmid #139881 | pBEL2006 | addgene full sequence | sequence record 309654 | Addgene NGS Result
GTTTCCAGACTTTACGAAACACGGAAACCGAAGACCATTCATGTTGTTGCTCAGGTCGCAGACGTTTTGC
AGCAGCAGTCGCTTCACGTTCGCTCGCGTATCGGTGATTCATTCTGCTAACCAGTAAGGCAACCCCGCCA
GCCTAGCCGGGTCCTCAACGACAGGAGCACGATCATGCGCACCCGTGGCCAGGACCCAACGCTGCCCGAG
ATCTCGATCCCGCGAAATTAATACGACTCACTATAGGGAGACCACAACGGTTTCCCTCTAGAAATAATTT
TGTTTAACTTTAAGAAGGAGATATACATATGGCTCTTAACACACCACAAATTACGCCGACAAAAAAGATA
ACAGTGAGGGCAATCGGCGAGGAACTGCCGCGTGGTGATTACCAACGTTGCCCGCAATGTGACATGCTGT
TTAGCCTGCCCGAGATAAATTCTCATCAAAGTGCCTATTGTCCGCGCTGTCAGGCAAAAATTCGTGACGG
GCGCGACTGGTCGCTAACGCGCCTGGCGGCAATGGCCTTCACCATGCTGTTGCTTATGCCGTTTGCCTGG
GGCGAACCGCTGTTGCATATCTGGCTGTTAGGCATTCGTATTGACGCCAACGTTATGCAAGGCATCTGGC
AAATGACCAAACAGGGCGATGCGATAACGGGGTCGATGGTCTTTTTCTGCGTTATTGGTGCCCCGCTCAT
TCTGGTGACCTCCATAGCTTATTTATGGTTTGGTAACCGACTGGGAATGAATTTACGTCCGGTACTGCTG
ATGCTTGAGCGACTTAAAGAGTGGGTAATGCTCGATATCTACCTGGTCGGCATTGGCGTTGCTTCTATAA
AGGTACAGGATTATGCCCATATCCAGGCTGGTGTCGGCTTGTTCTCTTTTGTGGCGTTGGTGATTTTAAC
GACGGTGACGTTGTCACATCTTAATGTCGAAGAACTGTGGGAGCGATTTTATCCGCAGCGCCCCGCTACG
CGTAGGGACGAGAAACTTCGTGTCTGCCTAGGGTGCCATTTTACCGGCTATCCAGATCAGCGTGGTCGCT
GCCCGCGTTGCCATATCCCGCTACGCCTGCGTCGCCGTCATAGTCTGCAAAAATGCTGGGCGGCGCTGTT
AGCGTCAATCGTTTTATTGTTACCTGCCAACCTGTTGCCTATTTCTATCATTTATCTGAACGGAGGACGG
CAGGAAGATACAATTCTTTCCGGAATTATGTCGCTGGCAAGTAGCAACATTGCGGTTGCAGGAATCGTGT
TTATCGCCAGTATTCTGGTCCCGTTTACTAAAGTGATCGTCATGTTCACTTTACTGTTGAGCATTCATTT
TAAATGCCAGCAAGGTTTACGCACACGCATTCTGTTACTGCGGATGGTGACCTGGATTGGTCGCTGGTCG
ATGCTCGACCTGTTTGTCATATCTTTAACCATGTCGCTGATTAATCGCGATCAGATCCTCGCTTTTACTA
TGGGACCGGCTGCGTTTTATTTCGGCGCAGCGGTAATTTTGACTATTCTTGCTGTGGAATGGCTGGACAG
CCGCTTACTTTGGGATGCACATGAGTCAGGAAACGCCCGCTTCGACGACTGAAGCGCAGATTAAAAATAA
ACGCCGTATCTCACCTTTCTGGCTGCTGCCGTTCATCGCGCTAATGATTGCCAGTTGGCTGATTTGGGAC
AGTTATCAGGACCGGGGTAATACCGTCACCATCGACTTTATGTCGGCGGATGGTATTGTTCCAGGCCGTA
CGCCTGTTCGTTATCAGGGCGTTGAAGTCGGAACAGTGCAGGACATCAGCCTCAGCGACGATCTTCGTAA
GATTGAAGTCAAGGTCAGCATCAAGTCCGATATGAAAGATGCGCTGCGCGAAGAGACTCAGTTCTGGCTG
GTGACGCCAAAAGCATCGTTGGCAGGTGTCTCCGGGCTGGACGCCCTCGTCGGTGGGAACTATATCGGCA
TGATGCCCGGGAAAGGTAAAGAGCAGGATCACTTTGTCGCACTCGATACCCAACCGAAATATCGGCTGGA
CAATGGCGATGGGCAGATTACGCTTCACGCTTTCGATGCCGGAAAACTGGCGGTCGGGATGCCAATTCGC
TATCTCGGTATTGACATCGGGCAAATCCAGACGCTGGATCTGATTACCGCACGCAATGAAGTACAGGCAA
AGGCGGTACTTTACCCGGAATATGTCCAGACCTTTGCTCGCGGTGGTACGCGCTTCTCAGTGGTCACACC
GCAAATTTCGGCAGCTGGCGTTGAGCATCTTGATACTATCCTCCAGCCGTATATCAACGTCGAACCAGGC
CGGGGCAATCCTCGCCGCGACTTTGAATTACAAGAGGCCACCATTACTGATTCGCGGTACCTGGATGGCT
TAAGCATTATTGTTGAAGCGCCGGAAGCCGGTTCGTTAGGCATCGGTACGCCTGTGCTGTTCCGTGGTCT
GGAAGTCGGTACGGTTACAGGAATGACGCTGGGGACATTGTCAGATCGCGTGATGATTGCGATGCGCATC
AGTAAACGCTATCAACACCTGGTGCGTAACAATTCCGTCTTCTGGTTGGCATCGGGTTACAGTCTGGACT
TTGGTCTGACGGGCGGCGTAGTGAAAACCGGCACCTTTAACCAGTTTATCCGTGGCGGCATCGCCTTCGC
CACGCCTCCGGGTACGCCACTGGCACCGAAAGCCCAGGAAGGCAAACACTTCCTGTTGCAGGAAAGTGAA
CCGAAAGAGTGGCGTGAATGGGGAACTGCGCTTCCCAAATAATGCCCACCTCGAGCAGATCCGGCTGCTA
ACAAAGCCCGAAAGGAAGCTGAGTTGGCTGCTGCCACCGCTGAGCAATAACTAGCATAACCCCTTGGGGC
CTCTAAACGGGTCTTGAGGGGTTTTTTGCTGAAAGGAGGAACTATATCCGGATAATTCTTGAAGACGAAA
GGGCCTCGTGATACGCCTATTTTTATAGGTTAATGTCATGATAATAATGGTTTCTTAGACGTCAGGTGGC
ACTTTTCGGGGAAATGTGCGCGGAACCCCTATTTGTTTATTTTTCTAAATACATTCAAATATGTATCCGC
TCATGAGACAATAACCCTGATAAATGCTTCAATAATATTGAAAAAGGAAGAGTATGAGTATTCAACATTT
CCGTGTCGCCCTTATTCCCTTTTTTGCGGCATTTTGCCTTCCTGTTTTTGCTCACCCAGAAACGCTGGTG
AAAGTAAAAGATGCTGAAGATCAGTTGGGTGCACGAGTGGGTTACATCGAACTGGATCTCAACAGCGGTA
AGATCCTTGAGAGTTTTCGCCCCGAAGAACGTTTTCCAATGATGAGCACTTTTAAAGTTCTGCTATGTGG
CGCGGTATTATCCCGTGTTGACGCCGGGCAAGAGCAACTCGGTCGCCGCATACACTATTCTCAGAATGAC
TTGGTTGAGTACTCACCAGTCACAGAAAAGCATCTTACGGATGGCATGACAGTAAGAGAATTATGCAGTG
CTGCCATAACCATGAGTGATAACACTGCGGCCAACTTACTTCTGACAACGATCGGAGGACCGAAGGAGCT
AACCGCTTTTTTGCACAACATGGGGGATCATGTAACTCGCCTTGATCGTTGGGAACCGGAGCTGAATGAA
GCCATACCAAACGACGAGCGTGACACCACGATGCCTGCAGCAATGGCAACAACGTTGCGCAAACTATTAA
CTGGCGAACTACTTACTCTAGCTTCCCGGCAACAATTAATAGACTGGATGGAGGCGGATAAAGTTGCAGG
ACCACTTCTGCGCTCGGCCCTTCCGGCTGGCTGGTTTATTGCTGATAAATCTGGAGCCGGTGAGCGTGGG
TCTCGCGGTATCATTGCAGCACTGGGGCCAGATGGTAAGCCCTCCCGTATCGTAGTTATCTACACGACGG
GGAGTCAGGCAACTATGGATGAACGAAATAGACAGATCGCTGAGATAGGTGCCTCACTGATTAAGCATTG
GTAACTGTCAGACCAAGTTTACTCATATATACTTTAGATTGATTTAAAACTTCATTTTTAATTTAAAAGG
ATCTAGGTGAAGATCCTTTTTGATAATCTCATGACCAAAATCCCTTAACGTGAGTTTTCGTTCCACTGAG
CGTCAGACCCCGTAGAAAAGATCAAAGGATCTTCTTGAGATCCTTTTTTTCTGCGCGTAATCTGCTGCTT
GCAAACAAAAAAACCACCGCTACCAGCGGTGGTTTGTTTGCCGGATCAAGAGCTACCAACTCTTTTTCCG
AAGGTAACTGGCTTCAGCAGAGCGCAGATACCAAATACTGTCCTTCTAGTGTAGCCGTAGTTAGGCCACC
ACTTCAAGAACTCTGTAGCACCGCCTACATACCTCGCTCTGCTAATCCTGTTACCAGTGGCTGCTGCCAG
TGGCGATAAGTCGTGTCTTACCGGGTTGGACTCAAGACGATAGTTACCGGATAAGGCGCAGCGGTCGGGC
TGAACGGGGGGTTCGTGCACACAGCCCAGCTTGGAGCGAACGACCTACACCGAACTGAGATACCTACAGC
GTGAGCTATGAGAAAGCGCCACGCTTCCCGAAGGGAGAAAGGCGGACAGGTATCCGGTAAGCGGCAGGGT
CGGAACAGGAGAGCGCACGAGGGAGCTTCCAGGGGGAAACGCCTGGTATCTTTATAGTCCTGTCGGGTTT
CGCCACCTCTGACTTGAGCGTCGATTTTTGTGATGCTCGTCAGGGGGGCGGAGCCTATGGAAAAACGCCA
GCAACGCGGCCTTTTTACGGTTCCTGGCCTTTTGCTGGCCTTTTGCTCACATGTTCTTTCCTGCGTTATC
CCCTGATTCTGTGGATAACCGTATTACCGCCTTTGAGTGAGCTGATACCGCTCGCCGCAGCCGAACGACC
GAGCGCAGCGAGTCAGTGAGCGAGGAAGCGGAAGAGCGCCTGATGCGGTATTTTCTCCTTACGCATCTGT
GCGGTATTTCACACCGCAATGGTGCACTCTCAGTACAATCTGCTCTGATGCCGCATAGTTAAGCCAGTAT
ACACTCCGCTATCGCTACGTGACTGGGTCATGGCTGCGCCCCGACACCCGCCAACACCCGCTGACGCGCC
CTGACGGGCTTGTCTGCTCCCGGCATCCGCTTACAGACAAGCTGTGACCGTCTCCGGGAGCTGCATGTGT
CAGAGGTTTTCACCGTCATCACCGAAACGCGCGAGGCAGCTGCGGTAAAGCTCATCAGCGTGGTCGTGAA
GCGATTCACAGATGTCTGCCTGTTCATCCGCGTCCAGCTCGTTGAGTTTCTCCAGAAGCGTTAATGTCTG
GCTTCTGATAAAGCGGGCCATGTTAAGGGCGGTTTTTTCCTGTTTGGTCACTGATGCCTCCGTGTAAGGG
GGATTTCTGTTCATGGGGGTAATGATACCGATGAAACGAGAGAGGATGCTCACGATACGGGTTACTGATG
ATGAACATGCCCGGTTACTGGAACGTTGTGAGGGTAAACAACTGGCGGTATGGATGCGGCGGGACCAGAG
AAAAATCACTCAGGGTCAATGCCAGCGCTTCGTTAATACAGATGTAGGTGTTCCACAGGGTAGCCAGCAG
CATCCTGCGATGCAGATCCGGAACATAATGGTGCAGGGCGCTGACTTCCGC
